>Addgene plasmid #146983 | pAc5.1B-lambdaN-HA-DmRUMP_N | depositor full sequence | sequence record 289430 | Full Sequence
CTTCAAGGAATTAATTCTATATTCTAAAAACACAAATGATACTTCTAAAAAAAATCATGAATGGCATCAA
CTCTGAATCAAATCTTTGCAGATGCACCTACTTCTCATTTCCACTGTCACATCATTTTTCCAGATCTCGC
TGCCTGTTATGTGGCCCACAAACCAAGACACGTTTTATGGCCATTAAAGCTGGCTGATCGTCGCCAAACA
CCAAATACATATCAATATGTACATTCGAGAAAGAAGCGATCAAAGAAGCGTCTTCGGGCGAGTAGGAGAA
TGCGGAGGAGAAGGAGAACGAGCTGATCTAGTATCTCTCCACAATCCAATGCCAACTGACCAACTGGCCA
TATTCGGAGCAATTTGAAGCCAATTTCCATCGCCTGGCGATCGCTCCATTCTTGGCTATATGTTTTTCAC
CGTTCCCGGGGCCATTTTCAAAGACTCGTCGGTAAGATAAGATTGTGTCACTCGCTGTCTCTCTTCATTT
GTCGAAGAATGCTGAGGAATTTCGCGATGACGTCGGCGAGTATTTTGAAGAATGAGAATAATTTGTATTT
ATACGAAAATCAGTTAGTGGAATTTTCTACAAAAACATGTTATCTATAGATAATTTTGTTGCAAAATATG
TTGACTATGACAAAGATTGTATGTATATACCTTTAATGTATTCTCATTTTCTTATGTATTTATAATGGCA
ATGATGATACTGATGATATTTTAAGATGATGCCAGACCACAGGCTGATTTCTGCGTCTTTTGCCGAACGC
AGTGCATGTGCGGTTGTTGTTTTTTGGAATAGTTTCAATTTTCGGACTGTCCGCTTTGATTTCAGTTTCT
TGGCTTATTCAAAAAGCAAAGTAAAGCCAAAAAAGCGAGATGGCAATACCAAATGCGGCAAAACGGTAGT
GGAAGGAAAGGGGTGCGGGGCAGCGGAAGGAAGGGTGGGGCGGGGCGTGGCGGGGTCTGTGGCTGGGCGC
GACGTCACCGACGTTGGAGCCACTCCTTTGACCATGTGTGCGTGTGTGTATTATTCGTGTCTCGCCACTC
GCCGGTTGTTTTTTTCTTTTTATCTCGCTCTCTCTAGCGCCATCTCGTACGCATGCTCAACGCACCGCAT
GTTGCCGTGTCCTTTATGCGTCATTTTGGCTCGAAATAGGCAATTATTTAAACAAAGATTAGTCAACGAA
AACGCTAAAATAAATAAGTCTACAATATGGTTACTTATTGCCATGTGTGTGCAGCCAACGATAGCAACAA
AAGCAACAACACAGTGGCTTTCCCTCTTTCACTTTTTGTTTGCAAGCGCGTGCGAGCAAGACGGCACGAC
CGGCAAACGCAATTACGCTGACAAAGAGCAGACGAAGTTTTGGCCGAAAAACATCAAGGCGCCTGATACG
AATGCATTTGCAATAACAATTGCGATATTTAATATTGTTTATGAAGCTGTTTGACTTCAAAACACACAAA
AAAAAAAATAAAACAAATTATTTGAAAGAGAATTAGGAATCGGACAGCTTATCGTTACGGGCTAACAGCA
CACCGAGACGAAATAGCTTACCTGACGTCACAGCCTCTGGAAGAACTGCCGCCAAGCAGAGAGAGAGAGA
AAAAGAGGGAGAGCAGCTTAGACCGCATGTGCTTGTGTGTGAGGCGTCTCTCTCTTCGTCTCCTGTTTGC
GCAAACGCATAGACTGCACTGAGAAAATCGATTACCTATTTTTTATGAATGAATATTTGCACTATTACTA
TTCAAAACTATTAAGATAGCAATCACATTCAATAGCCAAATACTATACCACCTGAGCGATGCAACGAAAT
GATCAATTTGAGCAAAAATGCTGCATATTTAGGACGGCATCATTATAGAAATGCTTCTTGCTGTGTACTT
TTCTCTCGTCTGGCAGCTGTTTCGCCGTTATTGTTAAAACCGGCTTAAGTTAGGTGTGTTTTCTACGACT
AGTGATGCCCCTACTAGAAGATGTGTGTTGCACAAATGTCCCTGAATAACCAATTTGAAGTGCAGATAGC
AGTAAACGTAAGCTAATATGAATATTATTTAACTGTAATGTTTTAATATCGCTGGACATTACTAATAAAC
CCACTATAAACACATGTACATATGTATGTTTTGGCATACAATGAGTAGTTGGGGAAAAAATGTGTAAAAG
CACCGTGACCATCACAGCATAAAGATAACCAGCTGAAGTATCGAATATGAGTAACCCCCAAATTGAATCA
CATGCCGCAACTGATAGGACCCATGGAAGTACACTCTTCATGGCGATATACAAGACACACACAAGCACGA
ACACCCAGTTGCGGAGGAAATTCTCCGTAAATGAAAACCCAATCGGCGAACAATTCATACCCATATATGG
TAAAAGTTTTGAACGCGACTTGAGAGCGGAGAGCATTGCGGCTGATAAGGTTTTAGCGCTAAGCGGGCTT
TATAAAACGGGCTGCGGGACCAGTTTTCATATCACTACCGTTTGAGTTCTTGTGCTGTGTGGATACTCCT
CCCGACACAAAGCCGCTCCATCAGCCAGCAGTCGTCTAATCCAGAGACCCCGGATCGGGGTACCAACATG
GACGCACAAACACGACGACGTGAGCGTCGCGCTGAGAAACAAGCTCAATGGAAAGCTGCAAACGGTGGAT
CTCCTCCACATATGGCTTACCCATACGATGTTCCAGATTACGCTCCTCCAAGCTTGATGAGCATGGACGC
TAGTAACTCGGTGGAGAGCCGCGAGAAGGAGCGCGACCGTCGTGGACGCGGAGCACGTGGCTCCCGTTTC
ACGGACGCTGATGGCAATGGAAACGGCGCTGGTAGTCAGGGAGGTGGCGTCGCTGCTCGCGACCGTAGCC
GGGAACGTCGCAATTGCCGGGTCTACATTTCGAACATTCCATACGACTACCGTTGGCAGGATCTGAAGGA
TCTGTTCCGCCGCATCGTCGGCTCCATTGAGTACGTCCAGCTGTTCTTCGATGAGAGCGGCAAGGCTCGC
GGCTGTGGCATCGTAGAGTTCAAGGATCCGGAGAACGTACAGAAGGCCTTGGAGAAAATGAACCGCTATG
AGGTGAATGGCCGCGAACTGGTGGTCAAGGAGGATCACGGCGAGCAGCGCGATCAATACGGACGCATTGT
GCGAGATGGTGGTGGTGGTGGAGGCGGCGGTGGCGGCGTACAAGGAGGCAATGGTGGCAACAATGGAGGA
GGTGGCGGCGGTGGCCGTGACCACATGGATGACCGCGATCGGGGTTTCTCCCGGCGAGACGACGACAGAC
TATCTGGGCGTAATAATTTTAACATGATGTCAAATGATTATAATAATTCGTCGAATTACAATTTGTATGG
GCTTTCTGCTTCGTTTTTGGAGAGTCTTGGCATAAGTGGACCTTTGCATAATAAGGTTTTTGTTGCTAAT
CTGGACTACAAGGTCGACAACAAGAAGCTCAAGCAGGTCTTCAAGCTGGCCGGCAAGGTGCAGAGCGTAG
ACCTTTCACTGGACAAGGAGGGCAACAGCCGCGGTTTTGCTGTGATCGAGTACGACCATCCGGTGGAGGC
TGTTCAGGCCATTTCCATGCTGGATCGTCAGATGCTATTCGACCGTCGTATGACCGTGCGCCTGGACCGA
ATTCCGGATAAGAATGAAGGCATAAAGCTGCCCGAGGGCTTGGGAGGTGTGGGCATCGGCCTGGGACCCA
ACGGCGAGCCACTCAGGGACGTGGCTCACAACCTTCCCAATGGTGGTCAGAGCCAGGGCCAGTTGCTTGG
CAACGCTCAGCAGGGATCTCAGCTGGGATCGGTGGGTAGCCAACCAAACAGCAGCGCTGTTAGCAACGCC
ACGACAAACCTGCTTAACAACCTGACCGGCGTTATGTTTGGCAATCATGCGGCAGTGCAGCCATCGCCTG
TAGCTCCGGTGCAAAAGCCTAGCCTAGGAAACAATACCGGTTCCGGCGGATTGAACCTAAACAATCTGAA
TCCCAGCATTTTGGCTGCCGTGGTCGGCAATCTTGGTAACCAGGGAGGGAATTTAAGCAATCCCTTGCTG
TCCTCTTCGCTGAGCAACCTGGGTCTCAATCTGGGCAACTCCGGCAATGATGACAACCTGCCGCCAAGCA
ATGTGGGTCTTTCAAACAACTACAGCAGCGGCGGCACCGGTGGTGGCAATAGCTATAGCTCTGGAAACAA
CTACAGCGGCGGTGGCGGCTCCAGCAATTTGGGATACAATGCTTACAGCAGCTCTGGTGGAATGGGCGGC
GGCAACGGAGGAGTTGGTGTTGATGGCAACGATTACAACACTGGCAATCCATTGGATGTCTATGGCGGCG
GCAGCAACGTGGGCAATTCCAACGTTGGCTCGGCCAATGCTGTCGGTGCTTCTCGAAAGTCGGACACGAT
CATTATCAAGAACGTTCCAATAACCTGCACTTGGCAAACACTGCGCGACAAGTTCCGAGAGATCGGGGAC
GTTAAGTTTGCGGAAATCCGTGGCAATGATGTGGGCGTTGTGCGTTTCTTTAAGGAGCGCGATGCCGAGC
TAGCCATTGCGCTTATGGATGGCTCCCGTCTGGATGGGCGCAACATTAAAGTAACATACTTTTAAGTCAG
GCAATTCAGTTCACTCGAGTCTAGAGGGCCCGCGGTTCGAAGGTAAGCCTATCCCTAACCCTCTCCTCGG
TCTCGATTCTACGCGTACCGGTCATCATCACCATCACCATTGAGTTTAAACCCGCTGATCAGCCTCGACT
GTGCCTTCTAAGGCCTGAGCTCGCTGATCAGCCTCGATCGAGGATCCAGACATGATAAGATACATTGATG
AGTTTGGACAAACCACAACTAGAATGCAGTGAAAAAAATGCTTTATTTGTGAAATTTGTGATGCTATTGC
TTTATTTGTAACCATTATAAGCTGCAATAAACAAGTTAACAACAACAATTGCATTCATTTTATGTTTCAG
GTTCAGGGGGAGGTGTGGGAGGTTTTTTAAAGCAAGTAAAACCTCTACAAATGTGGTATGGCTGATTATG
ATCAGTCGACCGATGCCCTTGAGAGCCTTCAACCCAGTCAGCTCCTTCCGGTGGGCGCGGGGCATGACTA
TCGTCGCCGCACTTATGACTGTCTTCTTTATCATGCAACTCGTAGGACAGGTGCCGGCAGCGCTCTGGGT
CATTTTCGGCGAGGACCGCTTTCGCTGGAGCGCGACGATGATCGGCCTGTCGCTTGCGGTATTCGGAATC
TTGCACGCCCTCGCTCAAGCCTTCGTCACTGGTCCCGCCACCAAACGTTTCGGCGAGAAGCAGGCCATTA
TCGCCGGCATGGCGGCCGACGCGCTGGGCTACGTCTTGCTGGCGTTCGCGACGCGAGGCTGGATGGCCTT
CCCCATTATGATTCTTCTCGCTTCCGGCGGCATCGGGATGCCCGCGTTGCAGGCCATGCTGTCCAGGCAG
GTAGATGACGACCATCAGGGACAGCTTCAAGGATCGCTCGCGGCTCTTACCAGCCAGCAAAAGGCCAGGA
ACCGTAAAAAGGCCGCGTTGCTGGCGTTTTTCCATAGGCTCCGCCCCCCTGACGAGCATCACAAAAATCG
ACGCTCAAGTCAGAGGTGGCGAAACCCGACAGGACTATAAAGATACCAGGCGTTTCCCCCTGGAAGCTCC
CTCGTGCGCTCTCCTGTTCCGACCCTGCCGCTTACCGGATACCTGTCCGCCTTTCTCCCTTCGGGAAGCG
TGGCGCTTTCTCAATGCTCACGCTGTAGGTATCTCAGTTCGGTGTAGGTCGTTCGCTCCAAGCTGGGCTG
TGTGCACGAACCCCCCGTTCAGCCCGACCGCTGCGCCTTATCCGGTAACTATCGTCTTGAGTCCAACCCG
GTAAGACACGACTTATCGCCACTGGCAGCAGCCACTGGTAACAGGATTAGCAGAGCGAGGTATGTAGGCG
GTGCTACAGAGTTCTTGAAGTGGTGGCCTAACTACGGCTACACTAGAAGGACAGTATTTGGTATCTGCGC
TCTGCTGAAGCCAGTTACCTTCGGAAAAAGAGTTGGTAGCTCTTGATCCGGCAAACAAACCACCGCTGGT
AGCGGTGGTTTTTTTGTTTGCAAGCAGCAGATTACGCGCAGAAAAAAAGGATCTCAAGAAGATCCTTTGA
TCTTTTCTACGGGGTCTGACGCTCAGTGGAACGAAAACTCACGTTAAGGGATTTTGGTCATGAGATTATC
AAAAAGGATCTTCACCTAGATCCTTTTAAATTAAAAATGAAGTTTTAAATCAATCTAAAGTATATATGAG
TAAACTTGGTCTGACAGTTACCAATGCTTAATCAGTGAGGCACCTATCTCAGCGATCTGTCTATTTCGTT
CATCCATAGTTGCCTGACTCCCCGTCGTGTAGATAACTACGATACGGGAGGGCTTACCATCTGGCCCCAG
TGCTGCAATGATACCGCGAGACCCACGCTCACCGGCTCCAGATTTATCAGCAATAAACCAGCCAGCCGGA
AGGGCCGAGCGCAGAAGTGGTCCTGCAACTTTATCCGCCTCCATCCAGTCTATTAATTGTTGCCGGGAAG
CTAGAGTAAGTAGTTCGCCAGTTAATAGTTTGCGCAACGTTGTTGCCATTGCTGCAGGCATCGTGGTGTC
ACGCTCGTCGTTTGGTATGGCTTCATTCAGCTCCGGTTCCCAACGATCAAGGCGAGTTACATGATCCCCC
ATGTTGTGCAAAAAAGCGGTTAGCTCCTTCGGTCCTCCGATCGTTGTCAGAAGTAAGTTGGCCGCAGTGT
TATCACTCATGGTTATGGCAGCACTGCATAATTCTCTTACTGTCATGCCATCCGTAAGATGCTTTTCTGT
GACTGGTGAGTACTCAACCAAGTCATTCTGAGAATAGTGTATGCGGCGACCGAGTTGCTCTTGCCCGGCG
TCAACACGGGATAATACCGCGCCACATAGCAGAACTTTAAAAGTGCTCATCATTGGAAAACGTTCTTCGG
GGCGAAAACTCTCAAGGATCTTACCGCTGTTGAGATCCAGTTCGATGTAACCCACTCGTGCACCCAACTG
ATCTTCAGCATCTTTTACTTTCACCAGCGTTTCTGGGTGAGCAAAAACAGGAAGGCAAAATGCCGCAAAA
AAGGGAATAAGGGCGACACGGAAATGTTGAATACTCATACTCTTCCTTTTTCAATATTATTGAAGCATTT
ATCAGGGTTATTGTCTCATGAGCGGATACATATTTGAATGTATTTAGAAAAATAAACAAATAGGGGTTCC
GCGCACATTTCCCCGAAAAGTGCCACCTGACGTCTAAGAAACCATTATTATCATGACATTAACCTATAAA
AATAGGCGTATCACGAGGCCCTTTCGT
Features (pLannotate 1.2.2; 10 found; start..end, strand, type, name):
     56..2568    +  promoter       Ac5 promoter: Drosophila melanogaster actin 5C promoter
   2588..2653    +  CDS            N (fragment): REGN_LAMBD - Experimental evidence at protein level: Swiss-Prot protein existence level 1. Plays a role as a transcriptional antitermination factor that allows the virus to initiate its lytic phase. Activates expression of the delayed viral early genes by modifying host RNA polymerase (RNAP) into a form that is resistant to termination signals. This antitermination function requires the host NusA protein which serves to stabilize the interaction between antitermination protein N and host RNA polymerase. From Escherichia phage lambda (Bacteriophage lambda).
   2678..2704    +  CDS            3xHA (fragment): three tandem HA epitope tags
   4662..4703    +  CDS            V5 tag: epitope tag from simian virus 5
   4803..4937    -  polyA_signal   SV40 poly(A) signal: SV40 polyadenylation signal
   4960..5044    -  CDS            large T antigen (fragment): large T antigen from SV40 (simian virus 40)
   5045..5515    +  CDS            TcR (fragment): tetracycline efflux protein; tet; confers resistance to tetracycline
   5559..6147    -  rep_origin     ori: high-copy-number ColE1/pMB1/pBR322/pUC origin of replication
   6318..7178    -  CDS            AmpR: β-lactamase; bla; confers resistance to ampicillin, carbenicillin, and related antibiotics
   7179..7283    -  promoter       AmpR promoter: bla
