[The description below was written by a language model from this plasmid's Addgene catalogue record and pLannotate feature annotations shown in this document.]
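Description:
pAc5.1B-lambdaN-HA-DmRUMP_N is a 7,377 nt insect expression plasmid for producing a tagged form of the Drosophila melanogaster protein Rumpelstiltskin (rump, CG9373, also known as Hrp59 or hnRNP M). The catalogue lists the backbone as unknown, although the plasmid name and annotated parts point to a pAc5.1-type vector. Expression is driven by the constitutive D. melanogaster actin 5C (Ac5) promoter, and an SV40 polyadenylation signal lies downstream. In bacteria the plasmid is maintained through a ColE1/pUC-type origin and selected with ampicillin via the bla gene and its promoter. The record describes it as low copy even though the annotated origin is of the high-copy class. A partial tetracycline-resistance fragment and a small SV40 large T fragment are also detected; these are most likely non-functional backbone remnants.

Directly after the promoter sits a short fragment of the bacteriophage lambda N protein, followed by an HA epitope (annotated as a fragment of 3xHA, about one copy in length). The rump open reading frame, which the depositor took from an NCBI reference mRNA, is not itself annotated but presumably occupies the roughly 2 kb gap between the HA tag and the vector's V5 tag. Whether the V5 tag is translated in frame is not stated, and the meaning of the "_N" suffix, which may denote an N-terminal portion of the protein, is not explained. The lambda N peptide binds boxB RNA hairpins, so fusions of this kind are typically used in tethering assays in cultured Drosophila cells. In such assays the protein is artificially recruited to a boxB-containing reporter mRNA to test its effect on translation or stability, while HA allows detection. The record itself states only insect expression as the purpose.
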