Addgene plasmid #146983: pAc5.1B-lambdaN-HA-DmRUMP_N
Purpose: Insect Expression of DmRUMP
Depositing lab: Elisa Izaurralde. Depositing organization: Max Planck Institute for Developmental Biology.
Backbone
  Vector backbone: Unknown
  Vector type: Insect Expression
Growth in bacteria
  Bacterial resistance: Ampicillin, 100 μg/mL
  Growth temperature: 37°C
  Growth strain: DH5alpha
  Copy number: Low Copy
Gene/Insert
  Gene/Insert name: DmRUMP
  Species: D. melanogaster (fly)
  Entrez Gene: rump (a.k.a. Dmel_CG9373, CG9373, Dmel\CG9373, HnRNP-S5, Hrp59, S5, cg9373, hnRNP M, hrp59, p70, p75)
  Cloning method: Unknown
Terms and licenses: Academic/Nonprofit Terms; Industry Terms: Not Available to Industry
Depositor comments: ORF extracted from NCBI: NM_141642.1 Plasmids from this collection were made available to the research community and donated after the lab closed. Please note that the sequence provided by the depositing laboratory may be theoretical/predicted or based on Sanger sequencing results. There may be discrepancies between sequencing results obtained by Addgene and the depositor sequence. If an Addgene verified sequence is not available, please contact before placing your order to request that our lab fully sequence the plasmid.
How to cite: pAc5.1B-lambdaN-HA-DmRUMP_N was a gift from Elisa Izaurralde (Addgene plasmid # 146983 ; http://n2t.net/addgene:146983 ; RRID:Addgene_146983)
